>Addgene plasmid #192835 | pCMV10-3xFLAG-prs-hMIGA2(170-593)-25GS-6xhis | addgene full sequence | sequence record 379957 | Addgene NGS Result
CCATTCGCCATTCAGGCTGCGCAACTGTTGGGAAGGGCGATCGGTGCGGGCCTCTTCGCTATTACGCCAG
CTGGCGAAAGGGGGATGTGCTGCAAGGCGATTAAGTTGGGTAACGCCAGGGTTTTCCCAGTCACGACGTT
GTAAAACGACGGCCAGTGCCAAGCTGATCTATACATTGAATCAATATTGGCAATTAGCCATATTAGTCAT
TGGTTATATAGCATAAATCAATATTGGCTATTGGCCATTGCATACGTTGTATCTATATCATAATATGTAC
ATTTATATTGGCTCATGTCCAATATGACCGCCATGTTGACATTGATTATTGACTAGTTATTAATAGTAAT
CAATTACGGGGTCATTAGTTCATAGCCCATATATGGAGTTCCGCGTTACATAACTTACGGTAAATGGCCC
GCCTGGCTGACCGCCCAACGACCCCCGCCCATTGACGTCAATAATGACGTATGTTCCCATAGTAACGCCA
ATAGGGACTTTCCATTGACGTCAATGGGTGGAGTATTTACGGTAAACTGCCCACTTGGCAGTACATCAAG
TGTATCATATGCCAAGTCCGCCCCCTATTGACGTCAATGACGGTAAATGGCCCGCCTGGCATTATGCCCA
GTACATGACCTTACGGGACTTTCCTACTTGGCAGTACATCTACGTATTAGTCATCGCTATTACCATGGTG
ATGCGGTTTTGGCAGTACACCAATGGGCGTGGATAGCGGTTTGACTCACGGGGATTTCCAAGTCTCCACC
CCATTGACGTCAATGGGAGTTTGTTTTGGCACCAAAATCAACGGGACTTTCCAAAATGTCGTAATAACCC
CGCCCCGTTGACGCAAATGGGCGGTAGGCGTGTACGGTGGGAGGTCTATATAAGCAGAGCTCGTTTAGTG
AACCGTCAGAATTAACCATGGACTACAAAGACCATGACGGTGATTATAAAGATCATGACATCGATTACAA
GGATGACGATGACAAGCTGGAAGTTCTGTTCCAGGGGCCCCTTGCGGCCGCCGATGGCAACGCGGAAAGC
CTGTACATGCAGGGTATGGAGCTGTTTGAGGAAGCGCTGCAGAAGTGGGAGCAAGCGCTGAGCGTTGGTC
AACGTGGCGACAGCGGTAGCACCCCGATGCCGCGTGATGGTCTGCGTAACCCGGAAACCGCGAGCGAGCC
GCTGAGCGAGCCGGAAAGCCAGCGTAAAGAGTTCGCGGAAAAGCTGGAGAGCCTGCTGCACCGTGCGTAT
CACCTGCAAGAGGAATTCGGCAGCACCTTTCCGGCGGACAGCATGCTGCTGGATCTGGAACGTACCCTGA
TGCTGCCGCTGACCGAGGGTAGCCTGCGTCTGCGTGCGGACGATGAAGACAGCCTGACCAGCGAGGATAG
CTTCTTTAGCGCGACCGAACTGTTCGAGAGCCTGCAGACCGGCGACTATCCGATTCCGCTGAGCCGTCCG
GCGGCGGCGTATGAGGAAGCGCTGCAACTGGTGAAAGAAGGCCGTGTTCCGTGCCGTACCCTGCGTACCG
AGCTGCTGGGTTGCTACAGCGACCAGGATTTTCTGGCGAAGCTGCACTGCGTGCGTCAAGCGTTCGAAGG
TCTGCTGGAGGATAAAAGCAACCAGCTGTTCTTTGGCAAAGTGGGTCGTCAAATGGTTACCGGCCTGATG
ACCAAGGCGGAGAAGAGCCCGAAGGGTTTTCTGGAGAGCTACGAGGAAATGCTGAGCTATGCGCTGCGTC
CGGAAACCTGGGCGACCACCCGTCTGGAGCTGGAAGGTCGTGGCGTGGTTTGCATGAGCTTCTTTGACAT
CGTTCTGGATTTTATTCTGATGGACGCGTTCGAAGATCTGGAGAACCCGCCGGCGAGCGTGCTGGCGGTT
CTGCGTAACCGTTGGCTGAGCGACAGCTTCAAAGAAACCGCGCTGGCGACCGCGTGCTGGAGCGTGCTGA
AGGCGAAACGTCGTCTGCTGATGGTTCCGGATGGTTTCATCAGCCACTTTTACAGCGTGAGCGAACACGT
GAGCCCGGTTCTGGCGTTCGGCTTTCTGGGTCCGAAACCGCAGCTGGCGGAAGTGTGCGCGTTCTTTAAG
CACCAGATTGTTCAATACCTGCGTGACATGTTCGACCTGGATAACGTTCGTTATACCAGCCTGCCGGCGC
TGGCGGATGATATCCTGCAGCTGAGCCGTCGTCGTAGCGAGATTCTGCTGGGTTATCTGGGTGTGCCGGC
GGCGAGCAGCGCGGGCGTTAACGGTGCGCTGCCGCGTGAAAACGGTCCGCTGGGCGAGCTGCAAGGTGGC
GGTGGTAGTGGCGGTGGCGGCAGCGGAGGTGGCGGTAGTGGGGGTGGTGGAAGCGGCGGAGGAGGTAGTC
ATCACCATCACCATCACTAAGGATCCCGGGTGGCATCCCTGTGACCCCTCCCCAGTGCCTCTCCTGGCCC
TGGAAGTTGCCACTCCAGTGCCCACCAGCCTTGTCCTAATAAAATTAAGTTGCATCATTTTGTCTGACTA
GGTGTCCTTCTATAATATTATGGGGTGGAGGGGGGTGGTATGGAGCAAGGGGCAAGTTGGGAAGACAACC
TGTAGGGCCTGCGGGGTCTATTGGGAACCAAGCTGGAGTGCAGTGGCACAATCTTGGCTCACTGCAATCT
CCGCCTCCTGGGTTCAAGCGATTCTCCTGCCTCAGCCTCCCGAGTTGTTGGGATTCCAGGCATGCATGAC
CAGGCTCAGCTAATTTTTGTTTTTTTGGTAGAGACGGGGTTTCACCATATTGGCCAGGCTGGTCTCCAAC
TCCTAATCTCAGGTGATCTACCCACCTTGGCCTCCCAAATTGCTGGGATTACAGGCGTGAACCACTGCTC
CCTTCCCTGTCCTTCTGATTTTAAAATAACTATACCAGCAGGAGGACGTCCAGACACAGCATAGGCTACC
TGGCCATGCCCAACCGGTGGGACATTTGAGTTGCTTGCTTGGCACTGTCCTCTCATGCGTTGGGTCCACT
CAGTAGATGCCTGTTGAATTGGGTACGCGGCCAGCTTGGCTGTGGAATGTGTGTCAGTTAGGGTGTGGAA
AGTCCCCAGGCTCCCCAGCAGGCAGAAGTATGCAAAGCATGCATCTCAATTAGTCAGCAACCAGGTGTGG
AAAGTCCCCAGGCTCCCCAGCAGGCAGAAGTATGCAAAGCATGCATCTCAATTAGTCAGCAACCATAGTC
CCGCCCCTAACTCCGCCCATCCCGCCCCTAACTCCGCCCAGTTCCGCCCATTCTCCGCCCCATGGCTGAC
TAATTTTTTTTATTTATGCAGAGGCCGAGGCCGCCTCGGCCTCTGAGCTATTCCAGAAGTAGTGAGGAGG
CTTTTTTGGAGGAATTGATCAGCTTGGGATCTGATCAAGAGACAGGATGAGGATCGTTTCGCATGATTGA
ACAAGATGGATTGCACGCAGGTTCTCCGGCCGCTTGGGTGGAGAGGCTATTCGGCTATGACTGGGCACAA
CAGACAATCGGCTGCTCTGATGCCGCCGTGTTCCGGCTGTCAGCGCAGGGGCGCCCGGTTCTTTTTGTCA
AGACCGACCTGTCCGGTGCCCTGAATGAACTGCAGGACGAGGCAGCGCGGCTATCGTGGCTGGCCACGAC
GGGCGTTCCTTGCGCAGCTGTGCTCGACGTTGTCACTGAAGCGGGAAGGGACTGGCTGCTATTGGGCGAA
GTGCCGGGGCAGGATCTCCTGTCATCTCACCTTGCTCCTGCCGAGAAAGTATCCATCATGGCTGATGCAA
TGCGGCGGCTGCATACGCTTGATCCGGCTACCTGCCCATTCGACCACCAAGCGAAACATCGCATCGAGCG
AGCACGTACTCGGATGGAAGCCGGTCTTGTCGATCAGGATGATCTGGACGAAGAGCATCAGGGGCTCGCG
CCAGCCGAACTGTTCGCCAGGCTCAAGGCGCGCATGCCCGACGGCGAGGATCTCGTCGTGACCCATGGCG
ATGCCTGCTTGCCGAATATCATGGTGGAAAATGGCCGCTTTTCTGGATTCATCGACTGTGGCCGGCTGGG
TGTGGCGGACCGCTATCAGGACATAGCGTTGGCTACCCGTGATATTGCTGAAGAGCTTGGCGGCGAATGG
GCTGACCGCTTCCTCGTGCTTTACGGTATCGCCGCTCCCGATTCGCAGCGCATCGCCTTCTATCGCCTTC
TTGACGAGTTCTTCTGAGCGGGACTCTGGGGTTCGAAATGACCGACCAAGCGACGCCCAACCTGCCATCA
CGAGATTTCGATTCCACCGCCGCCTTCTATGAAAGGTTGGGCTTCGGAATCGTTTTCCGGGACGCCGGCT
GGATGATCCTCCAGCGCGGGGATCTCATGCTGGAGTTCTTCGCCCACCCCGGGCTCGATCCCCTCGCGAG
TTGGTTCAGCTGCTGCCTGAGGCTGGACGACCTCGCGGAGTTCTACCGGCAGTGCAAATCCGTCGGCATC
CAGGAAACCAGCAGCGGCTATCCGCGCATCCATGCCCCCGAACTGCAGGAGTGGGGAGGCACGATGGCCG
CTTTGGTCGACCCGGACGGGACGCTCCTGCGCCTGATACAGAACGAATTGCTTGCAGGCATCTCATGAGT
GTGTCTTCCCGTTTTCCGCCTGAGGTCACTGCGTGGATGGAGCGCTGGCGCCTGCTGCGCGACGGCGAGC
TGCTCACCACCCACTCGCCAAGCTGGAACCGTAAAAAGGCCGCGTTGCTGGCGTTTTTCCATAGGCTCCG
CCGATCATAATCAGCCATACCACATTTGTAGAGGTTTTACTTGCTTTAAAAAACCTCCCACACCTCCCCC
TGAACCTGAAACATAAAATGAATGCAATTGTTGTTGTTAACTTGTTTATTGCAGCTTATAATGGTTACAA
ATAAAGCAATAGCATCACAAATTTCACAAATAAAGCATTTTTTTCACTGCATTCTAGTTGTGGTTTGTCC
AAACTCATCAATGTATCTTATCATGTCTGGATCAATTCCCTATAGTGAGTCGTATTAAATTCGTAATCAT
GTCATAGCTGTTTCCTGTGTGAAATTGTTATCCGCTCACAATTCCACACAACATACGAGCCGGAAGCATA
AAGTGTAAAGCCTGGGGTGCCTAATGAGTGAGCTAACTCACATTAATTGCGTTGCGCTCACTGCCCGCTT
TCCAGTCGGGAAACCTGTCGTGCCAGCTGCATTAATGAATCGGCCAACGCGCGGGGAGAGGCGGTTTGCG
TATTGGGCGCTCTTCCGCTTCCTCGCTCACTGACTCGCTGCGCTCGGTCGTTCGGCTGCGGCGAGCGGTA
TCAGCTCACTCAAAGGCGGTAATACGGTTATCCACAGAATCAGGGGATAACGCAGGAAAGAACATGTGAG
CAAAAGGCCAGCAAAAGGCCAGGAACCGTAAAAAGGCCGCGTTGCTGGCGTTTTTCCATAGGCTCCGCCC
CCCTGACGAGCATCACAAAAATCGACGCTCAAGTCAGAGGTGGCGAAACCCGACAGGACTATAAAGATAC
CAGGCGTTTCCCCCTGGAAGCTCCCTCGTGCGCTCTCCTGTTCCGACCCTGCCGCTTACCGGATACCTGT
CCGCCTTTCTCCCTTCGGGAAGCGTGGCGCTTTCTCATAGCTCACGCTGTAGGTATCTCAGTTCGGTGTA
GGTCGTTCGCTCCAAGCTGGGCTGTGTGCACGAACCCCCCGTTCAGCCCGACCGCTGCGCCTTATCCGGT
AACTATCGTCTTGAGTCCAACCCGGTAAGACACGACTTATCGCCACTGGCAGCAGCCACTGGTAACAGGA
TTAGCAGAGCGAGGTATGTAGGCGGTGCTACAGAGTTCTTGAAGTGGTGGCCTAACTACGGCTACACTAG
AAGAACAGTATTTGGTATCTGCGCTCTGCTGAAGCCAGTTACCTTCGGAAAAAGAGTTGGTAGCTCTTGA
TCCGGCAAACAAACCACCGCTGGTAGCGGTGGTTTTTTTGTTTGCAAGCAGCAGATTACGCGCAGAAAAA
AAGGATCTCAAGAAGATCCTTTGATCTTTTCTACGGGGTCTGACGCTCAGTGGAACGAAAACTCACGTTA
AGGGATTTTGGTCATGAGATTATCAAAAAGGATCTTCACCTAGATCCTTTTAAATTAAAAATGAAGTTTT
AAATCAATCTAAAGTATATATGAGTAAACTTGGTCTGACAGTTACCAATGCTTAATCAGTGAGGCACCTA
TCTCAGCGATCTGTCTATTTCGTTCATCCATAGTTGCCTGACTCCCCGTCGTGTAGATAACTACGATACG
GGAGGGCTTACCATCTGGCCCCAGTGCTGCAATGATACCGCGAGACCCACGCTCACCGGCTCCAGATTTA
TCAGCAATAAACCAGCCAGCCGGAAGGGCCGAGCGCAGAAGTGGTCCTGCAACTTTATCCGCCTCCATCC
AGTCTATTAATTGTTGCCGGGAAGCTAGAGTAAGTAGTTCGCCAGTTAATAGTTTGCGCAACGTTGTTGC
CATTGCTACAGGCATCGTGGTGTCACGCTCGTCGTTTGGTATGGCTTCATTCAGCTCCGGTTCCCAACGA
TCAAGGCGAGTTACATGATCCCCCATGTTGTGCAAAAAAGCGGTTAGCTCCTTCGGTCCTCCGATCGTTG
TCAGAAGTAAGTTGGCCGCAGTGTTATCACTCATGGTTATGGCAGCACTGCATAATTCTCTTACTGTCAT
GCCATCCGTAAGATGCTTTTCTGTGACTGGTGAGTACTCAACCAAGTCATTCTGAGAATAGTGTATGCGG
CGACCGAGTTGCTCTTGCCCGGCGTCAATACGGGATAATACCGCGCCACATAGCAGAACTTTAAAAGTGC
TCATCATTGGAAAACGTTCTTCGGGGCGAAAACTCTCAAGGATCTTACCGCTGTTGAGATCCAGTTCGAT
GTAACCCACTCGTGCACCCAACTGATCTTCAGCATCTTTTACTTTCACCAGCGTTTCTGGGTGAGCAAAA
ACAGGAAGGCAAAATGCCGCAAAAAAGGGAATAAGGGCGACACGGAAATGTTGAATACTCATACTCTTCC
TTTTTCAATATTATTGAAGCATTTATCAGGGTTATTGTCTCATGAGCGGATACATATTTGAATGTATTTA
GAAAAATAAACAAATAGGGGTTCCGCGCACATTTCCCCGAAAAGTGCCACCTG
[124 nt withheld, positions 7194-7317]
C
[91 nt withheld, positions 7319-7409]
A
[49 nt withheld, positions 7411-7459]
CCTTTGACGTTGGAGTCCACGTTCTTT
[37 nt withheld, positions 7487-7523]
ACCCTATCTCGGTCTATTCTTTTGATTTATAAGGGATTTTGCCGATTTCGGCCTATTGGTTAAAAAATGA
GCTGATTTAACAAAAATTTAACGCGAATTTTAACAAAATATTAACGCTTACAATTT
Features (pLannotate 1.2.2; 23 found; start..end, strand, type, name):
      4..158     -  CDS            lacZα (fragment): LacZα fragment of β-galactosidase; lacZ fragment
    318..697     +  enhancer       CMV enhancer: human cytomegalovirus immediate early enhancer
    699..898     +  promoter       CMV promoter: human cytomegalovirus (CMV) immediate early promoter
    931..996     +  CDS            3xFLAG: three tandem FLAG® epitope tags, followed by an enterokinase cleavage site
   1021..2304    +  CDS            MIGA2 (fragment): MIGA2_HUMAN - Also known as C9orf54 From Homo sapiens (Human).
   2380..2397    +  CDS            7xHis (fragment): 6xHis affinity tag
   2408..3030    +  polyA_signal   hGH poly(A) signal: human growth hormone polyadenylation signal
   3072..3369    +  promoter       SV40 promoter: SV40 enhancer and early promoter
   3423..4214    +  CDS            neo: KKA2_KLEPN - Also known as kan, nptII. Experimental evidence at protein level: Swiss-Prot protein existence level 1. Resistance to kanamycin, neomycin, paromomycin, ribostamycin, butirosin and gentamicin B. From Klebsiella pneumoniae.
   4238..4615    +  CDS            ble: BLE_KLEPN - Experimental evidence at protein level: Swiss-Prot protein existence level 1. Binding protein with a strong affinity to the bleomycin family of antibiotics. Binds to CL990; an antimitotic-antibiotic compound. From Klebsiella pneumoniae.
   4657..4716    +  CDS            str (fragment): STR_KLEPN - Protein inferred from homology: Swiss-Prot protein existence level 3. The aminoglycoside phosphotransferases achieve inactivation of their antibiotic substrates by phosphorylation. From Klebsiella pneumoniae.
   4739..4762    -  rep_origin     CloDF13 ori (fragment): Plasmids containing the CloDF13 (CDF) origin of replication can be propagated in E. coli cells that contain additional plasmids with compatible origins.
   4763..4846    +  CDS            large T antigen (fragment): large T antigen from SV40 (simian virus 40)
   4869..5003    +  polyA_signal   SV40 poly(A) signal: SV40 polyadenylation signal
   5009..5027    -  promoter       T7 promoter: promoter for bacteriophage T7 RNA polymerase
   5065..5081    -  protein_bind   lac operator: The lac repressor binds to the lac operator to inhibit transcription in E. coli. This inhibition can be relieved by adding lactose or isopropyl-β-D-thiogalactopyranoside (IPTG). lac repressor encoded by lacI
   5089..5119    -  promoter       lac promoter: promoter for the E. coli lac operon
   5134..5155    -  protein_bind   CAP binding site: CAP binding activates transcription in the presence of cAMP. E. coli catabolite activator protein
   5168..5260    -  CDS            lacI (fragment): lac repressor; lacI; The lac repressor binds to the lac operator to inhibit transcription in E. coli. This inhibition can be relieved by adding lactose or isopropyl-β-D-thiogalactopyranoside (IPTG).
   5443..6031    -  rep_origin     ori: high-copy-number ColE1/pMB1/pBR322/pUC origin of replication
   6202..7062    -  CDS            AmpR: β-lactamase; bla; confers resistance to ampicillin, carbenicillin, and related antibiotics
   7063..7167    -  promoter       AmpR promoter: bla
   7194..7622    +  rep_origin     f1 ori (sequence partly withheld): f1 bacteriophage origin of replication; arrow indicates direction of (+) strand synthesis
