[The description below was written by a language model from this plasmid's Addgene catalogue record and pLannotate feature annotations shown in this document.]
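Description:
pCMV10-3xFLAG-prs-hMIGA2(170-593)-25GS-6xhis is a 7.6 kb mammalian expression plasmid built on the pCMV10 backbone and intended for producing a fragment of human mitoguardin 2 (MIGA2, also known as C9orf54 or FAM73B) in Expi293 suspension cells. In E. coli it is maintained at high copy through a ColE1/pUC-type origin and selected with ampicillin via the β-lactamase gene. An f1 origin and remnants of the lac region (lacZα fragment, lac promoter and operator) are also carried over from the parental vector.

The expression cassette is driven by the human cytomegalovirus immediate-early enhancer and promoter and terminated by the human growth hormone polyadenylation signal. The open reading frame begins with an N-terminal 3xFLAG epitope followed by a PreScission protease cleavage site, which allows affinity capture and subsequent removal of the tag. It continues into codon-optimized MIGA2 residues 170–593 and ends with a flexible glycine-serine linker (the "25GS" of the name) and a C-terminal 6xHis tag. The record describes this as the lipid transfer construct, so the His tag at the end of a long linker is presumably meant for tethering the purified protein in in vitro lipid transfer assays, although the record does not spell out the assay design.

A second cassette places a neomycin/kanamycin phosphotransferase gene under the SV40 enhancer/early promoter with an SV40 poly(A) signal, which could in principle support G418 selection of stable mammalian lines. The adjacent bleomycin-resistance sequence and streptomycin phosphotransferase fragment, along with short CloDF13 and large T antigen matches, look like backbone carry-over or annotation artefacts rather than functional parts.
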