Addgene plasmid #192835: pCMV10-3xFLAG-prs-hMIGA2(170-593)-25GS-6xhis
Purpose: Express codon-optimized human MIGA2 fragment 170-593 with a GS-linker and 6xhis tag at C-terminus (lipid transfer construct) in Expi293 cells
Depositing lab: Karin Reinisch. Depositing organization: Yale University. Publication: Mitoguardin-2-mediated lipid transfer preserves mitochondrial morphology and lipid droplet formation. Hong Z, Adlakha J, Wan N, Guinn E, Giska F, Gupta K, Melia TJ, Reinisch KM. J Cell Biol. 2022 Dec 5;221(12):e202207022. doi: 10.1083/jcb.202207022. Epub 2022 Oct 25. PubMed 36282247.
Backbone
  Vector backbone: pCMV10
  Total vector size (bp): 7649
  Vector type: Mammalian Expression
Growth in bacteria
  Bacterial resistance: Ampicillin, 100 μg/mL
  Growth temperature: 37°C
  Growth strain: DH5alpha
  Copy number: High Copy
Gene/Insert
  Gene/Insert name: Codon-optimized human Mitoguardin 2 (alt name: MIGA2 (C9orf54, FAM73B))
  Species: H. sapiens (human)
  Insert size (bp): 1368
  Entrez Gene: MIGA2 (a.k.a. C9orf54, FAM73B)
  Promoter: CMV
  Tag / fusion protein: 3xFLAG-PreScission cleavage site (N terminal on insert); 6xhis (C terminal on insert)
  Cloning method: Ligation Independent Cloning
  Sequencing primers: 5′ gggtggtggaagcggcggaggaggtagtcatcaccatcaccatcacTAAGGATCCCGGGTGGCATC; 3′ ccactaccgccacctccgctgccgccaccgccactaccaccgccaccTTGCAGCTCGCCCAGCGGA
Terms and licenses: Academic/Nonprofit Terms; Industry Terms: Not Available to Industry
How to cite: pCMV10-3xFLAG-prs-hMIGA2(170-593)-25GS-6xhis was a gift from Karin Reinisch (Addgene plasmid # 192835 ; http://n2t.net/addgene:192835 ; RRID:Addgene_192835)
